>Addgene plasmid #76889 | CALM3 gRNA (BRDN0001149161) | addgene full sequence | sequence record 186706 | Addgene Assembled Sequence
CCCGGGTGCAAAGATGGATAAAGTTTTAAACAGAGAGGAATCTTTGCAGCTAATGGACCTTCTAGGTCTT
GAAAGGAGTGGGAATTGGCTCCGGTGCCCGTCAGTGGGCAGAGCGCACATCGCCCACAGTCCCCGAGAAG
TTGGGGGGAGGGGTCGGCAATTGATCCGGTGCCTAGAGAAGGTGGCGCGGGGTAAACTGGGAAAGTGATG
TCGTGTACTGGCTCCGCCTTTTTCCCGAGGGTGGGGGAGAACCGTATATAAGTGCAGTAGTCGCCGTGAA
CGTTCTTTTTCGCAACGGGTTTGCCGCCAGAACACAGGTAAGTGCCGTGTGTGGTTCCCGCGGGCCTGGC
CTCTTTACGGGTTATGGCCCTTGCGTGCCTTGAATTACTTCCACCTGGCTGCAGTACGTGATTCTTGATC
CCGAGCTTCGGGTTGGAAGTGGGTGGGAGAGTTCGAGGCCTTGCGCTTAAGGAGCCCCTTCGCCTCGTGC
TTGAGTTGAGGCCTGGCCTGGGCGCTGGGGCCGCCGCGTGCGAATCTGGTGGCACCTTCGCGCCTGTCTC
GCTGCTTTCGATAAGTCTCTAGCCATTTAAAATTTTTGATGACCTGCTGCGACGCTTTTTTTCTGGCAAG
ATAGTCTTGTAAATGCGGGCCAAGATCTGCACACTGGTATTTCGGTTTTTGGGGCCGCGGGCGGCGACGG
GGCCCGTGCGTCCCAGCGCACATGTTCGGCGAGGCGGGGCCTGCGAGCGCGGCCACCGAGAATCGGACGG
GGGTAGTCTCAAGCTGGCCGGCCTGCTCTGGTGCCTGGCCTCGCGCCGCCGTGTATCGCCCCGCCCTGGG
CGGCAAGGCTGGCCCGGTCGGCACCAGTTGCGTGAGCGGAAAGATGGCCGCTTCCCGGCCCTGCTGCAGG
GAGCTCAAAATGGAGGACGCGGCGCTCGGGAGAGCGGGCGGGTGAGTCACCCACACAAAGGAAAAGGGCC
TTTCCGTCCTCAGCCGTCGCTTCATGTGACTCCACGGAGTACCGGGCGCCGTCCAGGCACCTCGATTAGT
TCTCGAGCTTTTGGAGTACGTCGTCTTTAGGTTGGGGGGAGGGGTTTTATGCGATGGAGTTTCCCCACAC
TGAGTGGGTGGAGACTGAAGTTAGGCCAGCTTGGCACTTGATGTAATTCTCCTTGGAATTTGCCCTTTTT
GAGTTTGGATCTTGGTTCATTCTCAAGCCTCAGACAGTGGTTCAAAGTTTTTTTCTTCCATTTCAGGTGT
CGTGACGTACGGCCACCATGACCGAGTACAAGCCCACGGTGCGCCTCGCCACCCGCGACGACGTCCCCAG
GGCCGTACGCACCCTCGCCGCCGCGTTCGCCGACTACCCCGCCACGCGCCACACCGTCGATCCGGACCGC
CACATCGAGCGGGTCACCGAGCTGCAAGAACTCTTCCTCACGCGCGTCGGGCTCGACATCGGCAAGGTGT
GGGTCGCGGACGACGGCGCCGCCGTGGCGGTCTGGACCACGCCGGAGAGCGTCGAAGCGGGGGCGGTGTT
CGCCGAGATCGGCCCGCGCATGGCCGAGTTGAGCGGTTCCCGGCTGGCCGCGCAGCAACAGATGGAAGGC
CTCCTGGCGCCGCACCGGCCCAAGGAGCCCGCGTGGTTCCTGGCCACCGTCGGAGTCTCGCCCGACCACC
AGGGCAAGGGTCTGGGCAGCGCCGTCGTGCTCCCCGGAGTGGAGGCGGCCGAGCGCGCCGGGGTGCCCGC
CTTCCTGGAGACCTCCGCGCCCCGCAACCTCCCCTTCTACGAGCGGCTCGGCTTCACCGTCACCGCCGAC
GTCGAGGTGCCCGAAGGACCGCGCACCTGGTGCATGACCCGCAAGCCCGGTGCCTGAACGCGTTAAGTCG
ACAATCAACCTCTGGATTACAAAATTTGTGAAAGATTGACTGGTATTCTTAACTATGTTGCTCCTTTTAC
GCTATGTGGATACGCTGCTTTAATGCCTTTGTATCATGCTATTGCTTCCCGTATGGCTTTCATTTTCTCC
TCCTTGTATAAATCCTGGTTGCTGTCTCTTTATGAGGAGTTGTGGCCCGTTGTCAGGCAACGTGGCGTGG
TGTGCACTGTGTTTGCTGACGCAACCCCCACTGGTTGGGGCATTGCCACCACCTGTCAGCTCCTTTCCGG
GACTTTCGCTTTCCCCCTCCCTATTGCCACGGCGGAACTCATCGCCGCCTGCCTTGCCCGCTGCTGGACA
GGGGCTCGGCTGTTGGGCACTGACAATTCCGTGGTGTTGTCGGGGAAATCATCGTCCTTTCCTTGGCTGC
TCGCCTGTGTTGCCACCTGGATTCTGCGCGGGACGTCCTTCTGCTACGTCCCTTCGGCCCTCAATCCAGC
GGACCTTCCTTCCCGCGGCCTGCTGCCGGCTCTGCGGCCTCTTCCGCGTCTTCGCCTTCGCCCTCAGACG
AGTCGGATCTCCCTTTGGGCCGCCTCCCCGCGTCGACTTTAAGACCAATGACTTACAAGGCAGCTGTAGA
TCTTAGCCACTTTTTAAAAGAAAAGGGGGGACTGGAAGGGCTAATTCACTCCCAACGAAGACAAGATCTG
CTTTTTGCTTGTACTGGGTCTCTCTGGTTAGACCAGATCTGAGCCTGGGAGCTCTCTGGCTAACTAGGGA
ACCCACTGCTTAAGCCTCAATAAAGCTTGCCTTGAGTGCTTCAAGTAGTGTGTGCCCGTCTGTTGTGTGA
CTCTGGTAACTAGAGATCCCTCAGACCCTTTTAGTCAGTGTGGAAAATCTCTAGCAGTACGTATAGTAGT
TCATGTCATCTTATTATTCAGTATTTATAACTTGCAAAGAAATGAATATCAGAGAGTGAGAGGAACTTGT
TTATTGCAGCTTATAATGGTTACAAATAAAGCAATAGCATCACAAATTTCACAAATAAAGCATTTTTTTC
ACTGCATTCTAGTTGTGGTTTGTCCAAACTCATCAATGTATCTTATCATGTCTGGCTCTAGCTATCCCGC
CCCTAACTCCGCCCATCCCGCCCCTAACTCCGCCCAGTTCCGCCCATTCTCCGCCCCATGGCTGACTAAT
TTTTTTTATTTATGCAGAGGCCGAGGCCGCCTCGGCCTCTGAGCTATTCCAGAAGTAGTGAGGAGGCTTT
TTTGGAGGCCTAGGGACGTACCCAATTCGCCCTATAGTGAGTCGTATTACGCGCGCTCACTGGCCGTCGT
TTTACAACGTCGTGACTGGGAAAACCCTGGCGTTACCCAACTTAATCGCCTTGCAGCACATCCCCCTTTC
GCCAGCTGGCGTAATAGCGAAGAGGCCCGCACCGATCGCCCTTCCCAACAGTTGCGCAGCCTGAATGGCG
AATGGG
[124 nt withheld, positions 3367-3490]
C
[91 nt withheld, positions 3492-3582]
A
[49 nt withheld, positions 3584-3632]
CCTTTGACGTTGGAGTCCACGTTCTTT
[37 nt withheld, positions 3660-3696]
ACCCTATCTCGGTCTATTCTTTTGATTTATAAGGGATTTTGCCGATTTCGGCCTATTGGTTAAAAAATGA
GCTGATTTAACAAAAATTTAACGCGAATTTTAACAAAATATTAACGCTTACAATTTAGGTGGCACTTTTC
GGGGAAATGTGCGCGGAACCCCTATTTGTTTATTTTTCTAAATACATTCAAATATGTATCCGCTCATGAG
ACAATAACCCTGATAAATGCTTCAATAATATTGAAAAAGGAAGAGTATGAGTATTCAACATTTCCGTGTC
GCCCTTATTCCCTTTTTTGCGGCATTTTGCCTTCCTGTTTTTGCTCACCCAGAAACGCTGGTGAAAGTAA
AAGATGCTGAAGATCAGTTGGGTGCACGAGTGGGTTACATCGAACTGGATCTCAACAGCGGTAAGATCCT
TGAGAGTTTTCGCCCCGAAGAACGTTTTCCAATGATGAGCACTTTTAAAGTTCTGCTATGTGGCGCGGTA
TTATCCCGTATTGACGCCGGGCAAGAGCAACTCGGTCGCCGCATACACTATTCTCAGAATGACTTGGTTG
AGTACTCACCAGTCACAGAAAAGCATCTTACGGATGGCATGACAGTAAGAGAATTATGCAGTGCTGCCAT
AACCATGAGTGATAACACTGCGGCCAACTTACTTCTGACAACGATCGGAGGACCGAAGGAGCTAACCGCT
TTTTTGCACAACATGGGGGATCATGTAACTCGCCTTGATCGTTGGGAACCGGAGCTGAATGAAGCCATAC
CAAACGACGAGCGTGACACCACGATGCCTGTAGCAATGGCAACAACGTTGCGCAAACTATTAACTGGCGA
ACTACTTACTCTAGCTTCCCGGCAACAATTAATAGACTGGATGGAGGCGGATAAAGTTGCAGGACCACTT
CTGCGCTCGGCCCTTCCGGCTGGCTGGTTTATTGCTGATAAATCTGGAGCCGGTGAGCGTGGGTCTCGCG
GTATCATTGCAGCACTGGGGCCAGATGGTAAGCCCTCCCGTATCGTAGTTATCTACACGACGGGGAGTCA
GGCAACTATGGATGAACGAAATAGACAGATCGCTGAGATAGGTGCCTCACTGATTAAGCATTGGTAACTG
TCAGACCAAGTTTACTCATATATACTTTAGATTGATTTAAAACTTCATTTTTAATTTAAAAGGATCTAGG
TGAAGATCCTTTTTGATAATCTCATGACCAAAATCCCTTAACGTGAGTTTTCGTTCCACTGAGCGTCAGA
CCCCGTAGAAAAGATCAAAGGATCTTCTTGAGATCCTTTTTTTCTGCGCGTAATCTGCTGCTTGCAAACA
AAAAAACCACCGCTACCAGCGGTGGTTTGTTTGCCGGATCAAGAGCTACCAACTCTTTTTCCGAAGGTAA
CTGGCTTCAGCAGAGCGCAGATACCAAATACTGTTCTTCTAGTGTAGCCGTAGTTAGGCCACCACTTCAA
GAACTCTGTAGCACCGCCTACATACCTCGCTCTGCTAATCCTGTTACCAGTGGCTGCTGCCAGTGGCGAT
AAGTCGTGTCTTACCGGGTTGGACTCAAGACGATAGTTACCGGATAAGGCGCAGCGGTCGGGCTGAACGG
GGGGTTCGTGCACACAGCCCAGCTTGGAGCGAACGACCTACACCGAACTGAGATACCTACAGCGTGAGCT
ATGAGAAAGCGCCACGCTTCCCGAAGGGAGAAAGGCGGACAGGTATCCGGTAAGCGGCAGGGTCGGAACA
GGAGAGCGCACGAGGGAGCTTCCAGGGGGAAACGCCTGGTATCTTTATAGTCCTGTCGGGTTTCGCCACC
TCTGACTTGAGCGTCGATTTTTGTGATGCTCGTCAGGGGGGCGGAGCCTATGGAAAAACGCCAGCAACGC
GGCCTTTTTACGGTTCCTGGCCTTTTGCTGGCCTTTTGCTCACATGTTCTTTCCTGCGTTATCCCCTGAT
TCTGTGGATAACCGTATTACCGCCTTTGAGTGAGCTGATACCGCTCGCCGCAGCCGAACGACCGAGCGCA
GCGAGTCAGTGAGCGAGGAAGCGGAAGAGCGCCCAATACGCAAACCGCCTCTCCCCGCGCGTTGGCCGAT
TCATTAATGCAGCTGGCACGACAGGTTTCCCGACTGGAAAGCGGGCAGTGAGCGCAACGCAATTAATGTG
AGTTAGCTCACTCATTAGGCACCCCAGGCTTTACACTTTATGCTTCCGGCTCGTATGTTGTGTGGAATTG
TGAGCGGATAACAATTTCACACAGGAAACAGCTATGACCATGATTACGCCAAGCGCGCAATTAACCCTCA
CTAAAGGGAACAAAAGCTGGAGCTGCAAGCTTAATGTAGTCTTATGCAATACTCTTGTAGTCTTGCAACA
TGGTAACGATGAGTTAGCAACATGCCTTACAAGGAGAGAAAAAGCACCGTGCATGCCGATTGGTGGAAGT
AAGGTGGTACGATCGTGCCTTATTAGGAAGGCAACAGACGGGTCTGACATGGATTGGACGAACCACTGAA
TTGCCGCATTGCAGAGATATTGTATTTAAGTGCCTAGCTCGATACATAAACGGGTCTCTCTGGTTAGACC
AGATCTGAGCCTGGGAGCTCTCTGGCTAACTAGGGAACCCACTGCTTAAGCCTCAATAAAGCTTGCCTTG
AGTGCTTCAAGTAGTGTGTGCCCGTCTGTTGTGTGACTCTGGTAACTAGAGATCCCTCAGACCCTTTTAG
TCAGTGTGGAAAATCTCTAGCAGTGGCGCCCGAACAGGGACTTGAAAGCGAAAGGGAAACCAGAGGAGCT
CTCTCGACGCAGGACTCGGCTTGCTGAAGCGCGCACGGCAAGAGGCGAGGGGCGGCGACTGGTGAGTACG
CCAAAAATTTTGACTAGCGGAGGCTAGAAGGAGAGAGATGGGTGCGAGAGCGTCAGTATTAAGCGGGGGA
GAATTAGATCGCGATGGGAAAAAATTCGGTTAAGGCCAGGGGGAAAGAAAAAATATAAATTAAAACATAT
AGTATGGGCAAGCAGGGAGCTAGAACGATTCGCAGTTAATCCTGGCCTGTTAGAAACATCAGAAGGCTGT
AGACAAATACTGGGACAGCTACAACCATCCCTTCAGACAGGATCAGAAGAACTTAGATCATTATATAATA
CAGTAGCAACCCTCTATTGTGTGCATCAAAGGATAGAGATAAAAGACACCAAGGAAGCTTTAGACAAGAT
AGAGGAAGAGCAAAACAAAAGTAAGACCACCGCACAGCAAGCGGCCGCTGATCTTCAGACCTGGAGGAGG
AGATATGAGGGACAATTGGAGAAGTGAATTATATAAATATAAAGTAGTAAAAATTGAACCATTAGGAGTA
GCACCCACCAAGGCAAAGAGAAGAGTGGTGCAGAGAGAAAAAAGAGCAGTGGGAATAGGAGCTTTGTTCC
TTGGGTTCTTGGGAGCAGCAGGAAGCACTATGGGCGCAGCGTCAATGACGCTGACGGTACAGGCCAGACA
ATTATTGTCTGGTATAGTGCAGCAGCAGAACAATTTGCTGAGGGCTATTGAGGCGCAACAGCATCTGTTG
CAACTCACAGTCTGGGGCATCAAGCAGCTCCAGGCAAGAATCCTGGCTGTGGAAAGATACCTAAAGGATC
AACAGCTCCTGGGGATTTGGGGTTGCTCTGGAAAACTCATTTGCACCACTGCTGTGCCTTGGAATGCTAG
TTGGAGTAATAAATCTCTGGAACAGATTTGGAATCACACGACCTGGATGGAGTGGGACAGAGAAATTAAC
AATTACACAAGCTTAATACACTCCTTAATTGAAGAATCGCAAAACCAGCAAGAAAAGAATGAACAAGAAT
TATTGGAATTAGATAAATGGGCAAGTTTGTGGAATTGGTTTAACATAACAAATTGGCTGTGGTATATAAA
ATTATTCATAATGATAGTAGGAGGCTTGGTAGGTTTAAGAATAGTTTTTGCTGTACTTTCTATAGTGAAT
AGAGTTAGGCAGGGATATTCACCATTATCGTTTCAGACCCACCTCCCAACCCCGAGGGGACCCAGAGAGG
GCCTATTTCCCATGATTCCTTCATATTTGCATATACGATACAAGGCTGTTAGAGAGATAATTAGAATTAA
TTTGACTGTAAACACAAAGATATTAGTACAAAATACGTGACGTAGAAAGTAATAATTTCTTGGGTAGTTT
GCAGTTTTAAAATTATGTTTTAAAATGGACTATCATATGCTTACCGTAACTTGAAAGTATTTCGATTTCT
TGGCTTTATATATCTTGTGGAAAGGACGAAACACCGAGATGGCACTATCACCACCAGTTTTAGAGCTAGA
AATAGCAAGTTAAAATAAGGCTAGTCCGTTATCAACTTGAAAAAGTGGCACCGAGTCGGTGCTTTTTTAA
GCTTGGCGTAACTAGATCTTGAGACAAATGGCAGTATTCATCCACAATTTTAAAAGAAAAGGGGGGATTG
GGGGGTACAGTGCAGGGGAAAGAATAGTAGACATAATAGCAACAGACATACAAACTAAAGAATTACAAAA
ACAAATTACAAAAATTCAAAATTTTCGGGTTTATTACAGGGACAGCAGAGATCCACTTTGGCGCCGGCTC
GAGGGGG
Features (pLannotate 1.2.2; 29 found; start..end, strand, type, name):
     14..80      +  CDS            small t antigen (fragment): SV40 (simian virus 40) small t antigen
    106..317     +  promoter       EF-1α core promoter: core promoter for human elongation factor EF-1α
    318..1256    +  intron         EF-1α intron A: intron upstream of the start codon of human EF-1α
   1278..1877    +  CDS            PuroR (fragment): puromycin N-acetyltransferase; pac from Streptomyces; confers resistance to puromycin
   1893..2481    +  misc_feature   WPRE: woodchuck hepatitis virus posttranscriptional regulatory element
   2532..2551    +  misc_feature   cPPT/CTS (fragment): central polypurine tract and central termination sequence of HIV-1
   2553..2786    +  LTR            3' LTR (ΔU3): self-inactivating 3' long terminal repeat (LTR) from HIV-1
   2864..2985    +  polyA_signal   SV40 poly(A) signal: SV40 polyadenylation signal
   3025..3160    +  rep_origin     SV40 ori: SV40 origin of replication
   3181..3199    -  promoter       T7 promoter: promoter for bacteriophage T7 RNA polymerase
   3207..3362    +  CDS            lacZα (fragment): LacZα fragment of β-galactosidase; lacZ fragment
   3367..3795    +  rep_origin     f1 ori (sequence partly withheld): f1 bacteriophage origin of replication; arrow indicates direction of (+) strand synthesis
   3848..3952    +  promoter       AmpR promoter: bla
   3953..4813    +  CDS            AmpR: β-lactamase; bla; confers resistance to ampicillin, carbenicillin, and related antibiotics
   4984..5572    +  rep_origin     ori: high-copy-number ColE1/pMB1/pBR322/pUC origin of replication
   5755..5847    +  CDS            lacI (fragment): lac repressor; lacI; The lac repressor binds to the lac operator to inhibit transcription in E. coli. This inhibition can be relieved by adding lactose or isopropyl-β-D-thiogalactopyranoside (IPTG).
   5860..5881    +  protein_bind   CAP binding site: CAP binding activates transcription in the presence of cAMP. E. coli catabolite activator protein
   5896..5926    +  promoter       lac promoter: promoter for the E. coli lac operon
   5934..5950    +  protein_bind   lac operator: The lac repressor binds to the lac operator to inhibit transcription in E. coli. This inhibition can be relieved by adding lactose or isopropyl-β-D-thiogalactopyranoside (IPTG). lac repressor encoded by lacI
   5995..6013    +  promoter       T3 promoter: promoter for bacteriophage T3 RNA polymerase
   6041..6267    +  promoter       RSV promoter: Rous sarcoma virus enhancer/promoter
   6268..6448    +  LTR            5' LTR (truncated): truncated 5' long terminal repeat (LTR) from HIV-1
   6495..6620    +  misc_feature   HIV-1 Ψ: packaging signal of human immunodeficiency virus type 1
   6604..6967    +  CDS            HIV-1 gag (fragment): gag protein from human immunodeficiency virus 1; gag
   7113..7346    +  misc_feature   RRE: The Rev response element (RRE) of HIV-1 allows for Rev-dependent mRNA export from the nucleus to the cytoplasm.
   7723..7749    +  CDS            Rev (fragment): human immunodeficiency virus 1 (HIV-1) Rev protein; rev; enhances nuclear export of unspliced and incompletely spliced viral mRNAs
   7753..7993    +  promoter       U6 promoter: RNA polymerase III promoter for human U6 snRNA
   8023..8098    +  misc_RNA       gRNA scaffold: guide RNA scaffold for the Streptococcus pyogenes CRISPR/Cas9 system
   8154..8271    +  misc_feature   cPPT/CTS: central polypurine tract and central termination sequence of HIV-1
