[The description below was written by a language model from this plasmid's Addgene catalogue record and pLannotate feature annotations shown in this document.]
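Description:
CALM3 gRNA (BRDN0001149161) is a third-generation lentiviral guide RNA plasmid built on the lentiGuide-Puro backbone and designed to target human CALM3, one of the calmodulin genes, with the guide chosen against the reference transcript NM_005184.2. It is propagated in E. coli as a high-copy plasmid through a ColE1/pUC-type origin with ampicillin selection (β-lactamase). The backbone also carries an f1 origin, an SV40 origin and poly(A) signal, and remnants of lac and T7/T3 cloning-vector sequence.

The lentiviral transfer cassette begins with an RSV promoter fused to a truncated HIV-1 5' LTR, which makes genomic RNA production Tat-independent. This is followed by the Ψ packaging signal with a partial gag sequence and the Rev response element for nuclear export of the viral RNA. The human U6 RNA polymerase III promoter drives the CALM3-specific spacer joined to the Streptococcus pyogenes Cas9 guide RNA scaffold. A cPPT/CTS element lies downstream of the scaffold and aids nuclear import of the provirus. A separate EF-1α core promoter with its intron A then expresses puromycin N-acetyltransferase, allowing puromycin selection of transduced mammalian cells. WPRE enhances transcript expression, and the self-inactivating ΔU3 3' LTR closes the cassette.

The plasmid does not encode Cas9, so it is intended for use with a separate Cas9 lentiviral vector or in cells that already express Cas9, where it directs cleavage and knockout of CALM3. The depositor comments associate it with a human kinome gRNA library whose guides were designed for optimized on-target activity and reduced off-target effects. The cloning method is not recorded.
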