Addgene plasmid #76889: CALM3 gRNA (BRDN0001149161)
Purpose: 3rd generation lentiviral gRNA plasmid targeting human CALM3
Depositing lab: John Doench & David Root. Depositing organization: Broad Institute. Publication: Optimized sgRNA design to maximize activity and minimize off-target effects of CRISPR-Cas9. Doench JG, Fusi N, Sullender M, Hegde M, Vaimberg EW, Donovan KF, Smith I, Tothova Z, Wilen C, Orchard R, Virgin HW, Listgarten J, Root DE. Nat Biotechnol. 2016 Jan 18. doi: 10.1038/nbt.3437. PubMed 26780180.
Backbone
  Vector backbone: lentiGuide-Puro
  Backbone manufacturer: Zhang Lab (Addgene plasmid # 52963)
  Vector type: Mammalian Expression, Lentiviral, CRISPR
  Selectable markers: Puromycin
Growth in bacteria
  Bacterial resistance: Ampicillin, 100 μg/mL
  Growth temperature: 37°C
  Growth strain: DH5alpha
  Copy number: High Copy
Gene/Insert
  Gene/Insert name: CALM3 (alt names: CALM3; NM_005184.2)
  gRNA/shRNA sequence: AGATGGCACTATCACCACCA
  Species: H. sapiens (human)
  Entrez Gene: CALM3 (a.k.a. CALM, CAM1, CAM2, CAMB, CPVT6, CaM, CaMIII, HEL-S-72, LQT16, PHKD, PHKD3)
  Promoter: hU6
  Cloning method: Unknown
  Sequencing primers: 5′ U6-F; 3′ pS2-R
Terms and licenses: Academic/Nonprofit Terms; Industry Terms: Not Available to Industry
Depositor comments: The gRNA was designed to target the following Genbank reference sequence(s): NM_005184.2. Note that this plasmid does NOT contain Cas9. It should be used in conjunction with lentiCas9-Blast (Addgene #52962) or otherwise with cell lines already expressing Cas9. Browse the full kinome gRNA library at http://www.addgene.org/pooled-library/broadgpp-human-kinome/ or visit http://www.broadinstitute.org/rnai/public/ for detailed protocols and information.
How to cite: CALM3 gRNA (BRDN0001149161) was a gift from John Doench & David Root (Addgene plasmid # 76889 ; http://n2t.net/addgene:76889 ; RRID:Addgene_76889)
