>Addgene plasmid #76889 | CALM3 gRNA (BRDN0001149161) | depositor partial sequence | sequence record 144349 | Target Sequence
AGATGGCACTATCACCACCA
