>Addgene plasmid #76889 | CALM3 gRNA (BRDN0001149161) | addgene partial sequence | sequence record 186705 | hU6-F
AGAAAGTAATAATTTCTTGGGTAGTTTGCAGTTTTAAAATTATGTTTTAAAATGGACTATCATATGCTTA
CCGTAACTTGAAAGTATTTCGATTTCTTGGCTTTATATATCTTGTGGAAAGGACGAAACACCGAGATGGC
ACTATCACCACCAGTTTTAGAGCTAGAAATAGCAAGTTAAAATAAGGCTAGTCCGTTATCAACTTGAAAA
AGTGGCACCGAGTCGGTGCTTTTTTAAGCTTGGCGTAACTAGATCTTGAGACAAATGGCAGTATTCATCC
ACAATTTTAAAAGAAAAGGGGGGATTGGGGGGTACAGTGCAGGGGAAAGAATAGTAGACATAATAGCAAC
AGACATACAAACTAAAGAATTACAAAAACAAATTACAAAAATTCAAAATTTTCGGGTTTATTACAGGGAC
AGCAGAGATCCACTTTGGCGCCGGCTCGAGGGGGCCCGGGTGCAAAGATGGATAAAGTTTTAAACAGAGA
GGAATCTTTGCAGCTAATGGACCTTCTAGGTCTTGAAAGGAGTGGGAATTGGCTCCGGTGCCCGTCAGTG
GGCAGAGCGC
